Addgene plasmid #87478: NI-5
Purpose: For library amplification of fragment NI-5
Depositing lab: Steve Pollard. Depositing organization: University of Edinburgh. Publication: STAR: a simple TAL effector assembly reaction using isothermal assembly. Gogolok S, Garcia-Diaz C, Pollard SM. Sci Rep. 2016 Sep 12;6:33209. doi: 10.1038/srep33209. PubMed 27615025.
Backbone
  Vector backbone: pMA-T
  Backbone manufacturer: Life Technologies
  Vector type: TALEN, Synthetic Biology ; TALE DBD library preparation
Growth in bacteria
  Bacterial resistance: Ampicillin, 100 μg/mL
  Growth temperature: 37°C
  Growth strain: DH5alpha
  Copy number: High Copy
Gene/Insert
  Gene/Insert name: NI-5
  Species: Synthetic
  Cloning method: Unknown
Terms and licenses: Academic/Nonprofit Terms; Industry Terms: Not Available to Industry
How to cite: NI-5 was a gift from Steve Pollard (Addgene plasmid # 87478 ; http://n2t.net/addgene:87478 ; RRID:Addgene_87478)
