[The description below was written by a language model from this plasmid's Addgene catalogue record and pLannotate feature annotations shown in this document.]
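Description:
NI-5 is a small (about 2.8 kb) bacterial storage plasmid built on pMA-T, a commercial gene-synthesis delivery backbone. It carries a synthetic DNA fragment that belongs to a library of TAL effector (TALE) DNA-binding domain modules. The plasmid is propagated in E. coli at high copy from a ColE1/pUC-type origin and is selected with ampicillin through a β-lactamase (AmpR) gene driven by its native bla promoter. The remaining annotated features are backbone remnants rather than working parts: partial M13 origin, lacZα, lacI and RSF origin fragments, plus a T7 promoter next to the unannotated stretch of a few hundred bases where the synthetic insert presumably lies. The feature table does not annotate the insert itself, and the record gives no cloning method or expression elements for any host.

The stated purpose is library amplification of fragment NI-5, so the plasmid serves as a template from which the fragment is amplified, not as an expression vector. It belongs to a TALE assembly system based on isothermal assembly, in which pre-made repeat fragments are joined in a defined order to build custom DNA-binding domains for TALENs or other TALE fusions. In TALE nomenclature, NI is the repeat-variable diresidue that conventionally specifies adenine. The name therefore suggests an adenine-recognising repeat module, with the "5" probably marking its position or fragment class in the assembly scheme. The record does not spell out this naming, nor the fragment's exact length or the number of repeats it contains.
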