Features (pLannotate 1.2.2; 8 found; start..end, strand, type, name):
      3..134     -  rep_origin     M13 ori (fragment): M13 bacteriophage origin of replication; arrow indicates direction of (+) strand synthesis
    155..311     -  CDS            lacZα (fragment): LacZα fragment of β-galactosidase; lacZ fragment
    320..338     +  promoter       T7 promoter: promoter for bacteriophage T7 RNA polymerase
    818..865     -  CDS            lacI (fragment): lac repressor; lacI; The lac repressor binds to the lac operator to inhibit transcription in E. coli. This inhibition can be relieved by adding lactose or isopropyl-β-D-thiogalactopyranoside (IPTG).
    902..942     -  rep_origin     RSF ori (fragment): Plasmids containing the RSF 1030 origin of replication can be propagated in E. coli cells that contain additional plasmids with compatible origins.
   1020..1608    -  rep_origin     ori: high-copy-number ColE1/pMB1/pBR322/pUC origin of replication
   1779..2639    -  CDS            AmpR: β-lactamase; bla; confers resistance to ampicillin, carbenicillin, and related antibiotics
   2640..2744    -  promoter       AmpR promoter: bla
>Addgene plasmid #87478 | NI-5 | addgene full sequence | sequence record 174656 | Addgene NGS Result
CTAAATTGTAAGCGTTAATATTTTGTTAAAATTCGCGTTAAATTTTTGTTAAATCAGCTCATTTTTTAAC
CAATAGGCCGAAATCGGCAAAATCCCTTATAAATCAAAAGAATAGACCGAGATAGGGTTGAGTGGCCGCT
ACAGGGCGCTCCCATTCGCCATTCAGGCTGCGCAACTGTTGGGAAGGGCGTTTCGGTGCGGGCCTCTTCG
CTATTACGCCAGCTGGCGAAAGGGGGATGTGCTGCAAGGCGATTAAGTTGGGTAACGCCAGGGTTTTCCC
AGTCACGACGTTGTAAAACGACGGCCAGTGAGCGCGACGTAATACGACTCACTATAGGGCGAATTGGCGG
AAGGCCGTCAAGGCCACGTGTCTTGTCCAGAGCTCGTATCCTGCAGCCATTGTGCTGGCGCGGATTCTTT
ATCACTGATAAGTTGGTGGACATATTATGAGTCGTTTATCAGTGATAAAGTGTCAAGCATGACAAAGTTG
CAGCCGAATACAGTGGAGTCATCCGTGCCGCCCTAGACCTGTTGAACGAGGTCGGCGTAGACGGTCTGAC
GAGAGTCCACGCAAACTGGCGGAACGGTTGGGGGTTCAGCAGCCGGCGCTTTAGAGTCCTGGCGTCTTGT
GCCAAGATCATGGGCTTACTCCCGATCAGGTGGTCGCAATCGCGTCGAACATTGGGGGAAAGCAAGCCCT
GGAAACCGTGCAAAGGTTGTTGCCGGTACTTTGCCAGGACCATGGATTAACTCCTGAGCAAGTGGTCCTG
CAGGATACGGTACCTGGAGCACAAGACTGGCCTCATGGGCCTTCCGCTCACTGCCCGCTTTCCAGTCGGG
AAACCTGTCGTGCCAGCTGCATTAACATGGTCATAGCTGTTTCCTTGCGTATTGGGCGCTCTCCGCTTCC
TCGCTCACTGACTCGCTGCGCTCGGTCGTTCGGGTAAAGCCTGGGGTGCCTAATGAGCAAAAGGCCAGCA
AAAGGCCAGGAACCGTAAAAAGGCCGCGTTGCTGGCGTTTTTCCATAGGCTCCGCCCCCCTGACGAGCAT
CACAAAAATCGACGCTCAAGTCAGAGGTGGCGAAACCCGACAGGACTATAAAGATACCAGGCGTTTCCCC
CTGGAAGCTCCCTCGTGCGCTCTCCTGTTCCGACCCTGCCGCTTACCGGATACCTGTCCGCCTTTCTCCC
TTCGGGAAGCGTGGCGCTTTCTCATAGCTCACGCTGTAGGTATCTCAGTTCGGTGTAGGTCGTTCGCTCC
AAGCTGGGCTGTGTGCACGAACCCCCCGTTCAGCCCGACCGCTGCGCCTTATCCGGTAACTATCGTCTTG
AGTCCAACCCGGTAAGACACGACTTATCGCCACTGGCAGCAGCCACTGGTAACAGGATTAGCAGAGCGAG
GTATGTAGGCGGTGCTACAGAGTTCTTGAAGTGGTGGCCTAACTACGGCTACACTAGAAGAACAGTATTT
GGTATCTGCGCTCTGCTGAAGCCAGTTACCTTCGGAAAAAGAGTTGGTAGCTCTTGATCCGGCAAACAAA
CCACCGCTGGTAGCGGTGGTTTTTTTGTTTGCAAGCAGCAGATTACGCGCAGAAAAAAAGGATCTCAAGA
AGATCCTTTGATCTTTTCTACGGGGTCTGACGCTCAGTGGAACGAAAACTCACGTTAAGGGATTTTGGTC
ATGAGATTATCAAAAAGGATCTTCACCTAGATCCTTTTAAATTAAAAATGAAGTTTTAAATCAATCTAAA
GTATATATGAGTAAACTTGGTCTGACAGTTACCAATGCTTAATCAGTGAGGCACCTATCTCAGCGATCTG
TCTATTTCGTTCATCCATAGTTGCCTGACTCCCCGTCGTGTAGATAACTACGATACGGGAGGGCTTACCA
TCTGGCCCCAGTGCTGCAATGATACCGCGAGAACCACGCTCACCGGCTCCAGATTTATCAGCAATAAACC
AGCCAGCCGGAAGGGCCGAGCGCAGAAGTGGTCCTGCAACTTTATCCGCCTCCATCCAGTCTATTAATTG
TTGCCGGGAAGCTAGAGTAAGTAGTTCGCCAGTTAATAGTTTGCGCAACGTTGTTGCCATTGCTACAGGC
ATCGTGGTGTCACGCTCGTCGTTTGGTATGGCTTCATTCAGCTCCGGTTCCCAACGATCAAGGCGAGTTA
CATGATCCCCCATGTTGTGCAAAAAAGCGGTTAGCTCCTTCGGTCCTCCGATCGTTGTCAGAAGTAAGTT
GGCCGCAGTGTTATCACTCATGGTTATGGCAGCACTGCATAATTCTCTTACTGTCATGCCATCCGTAAGA
TGCTTTTCTGTGACTGGTGAGTACTCAACCAAGTCATTCTGAGAATAGTGTATGCGGCGACCGAGTTGCT
CTTGCCCGGCGTCAATACGGGATAATACCGCGCCACATAGCAGAACTTTAAAAGTGCTCATCATTGGAAA
ACGTTCTTCGGGGCGAAAACTCTCAAGGATCTTACCGCTGTTGAGATCCAGTTCGATGTAACCCACTCGT
GCACCCAACTGATCTTCAGCATCTTTTACTTTCACCAGCGTTTCTGGGTGAGCAAAAACAGGAAGGCAAA
ATGCCGCAAAAAAGGGAATAAGGGCGACACGGAAATGTTGAATACTCATACTCTTCCTTTTTCAATATTA
TTGAAGCATTTATCAGGGTTATTGTCTCATGAGCGGATACATATTTGAATGTATTTAGAAAAATAAACAA
ATAGGGGTTCCGCGCACATTTCCCCGAAAAGTGCCAC
