>Addgene plasmid #87478 | NI-5 | depositor partial sequence | sequence record 170606 | NI-5 RVD flanked by BciVI sites
GTATCCTGCAGCCATTGTGCTGGCGCGGATTCTTTATCACTGATAAGTTGGTGGACATATTATGAGTCGT
TTATCAGTGATAAAGTGTCAAGCATGACAAAGTTGCAGCCGAATACAGTGGAGTCATCCGTGCCGCCCTA
GACCTGTTGAACGAGGTCGGCGTAGACGGTCTGACGAGAGTCCACGCAAACTGGCGGAACGGTTGGGGGT
TCAGCAGCCGGCGCTTTAGAGTCCTGGCGTCTTGTGCCAAGATCATGGGCTTACTCCCGATCAGGTGGTC
GCAATCGCGTCGAACATTGGGGGAAAGCAAGCCCTGGAAACCGTGCAAAGGTTGTTGCCGGTACTTTGCC
AGGACCATGGATTAACTCCTGAGCAAGTGGTCCTGCAGGATAC
